Addgene plasmid #165908: pBlastR-5xUAS-mCherry-GMRWhite
Purpose: Blasticidin resistant 5xUAS mCherry GMR-White CDS response vector. Contains an Alpha level GB2.0 entry point for addition of custom assemblies utilizing blue-white bacterial colony screening
Depositing lab: Koen Venken. Depositing organization: Baylor College of Medicine. Publication: Multiplexed drug-based selection and counterselection genetic manipulations in Drosophila. Matinyan N, Karkhanis MS, Gonzalez Y, Jain A, Saltzman A, Malovannaya A, Sarrion-Perdigones A, Dierick HA, Venken KJT. Cell Rep. 2021 Sep 14;36(11):109700. doi: 10.1016/j.celrep.2021.109700. PubMed 34525356.
Backbone
  Vector backbone: pColE1_AlphaOmega
  Backbone size w/o insert (bp): 2967
  Vector type: Synthetic Biology
Growth in bacteria
  Bacterial resistance: Spectinomycin, 50 μg/mL
  Growth temperature: 37°C
  Growth strain: DH10B
  Copy number: High Copy
Gene/Insert
  Gene/Insert name: Selectable UAS Response Vector
  Species: Synthetic
  Insert size (bp): 4991
  Cloning method: Restriction Enzyme; 5′ cloning site Unknown (unknown if destroyed)
Terms and licenses: Academic/Nonprofit Terms; Industry Terms: Not Available to Industry
Depositor comments: Terminal Alpha Entry
How to cite: pBlastR-5xUAS-mCherry-GMRWhite was a gift from Koen Venken (Addgene plasmid # 165908 ; http://n2t.net/addgene:165908 ; RRID:Addgene_165908)
