[The description below was written by a language model from this plasmid's Addgene catalogue record and pLannotate feature annotations shown in this document.]
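Description:
pBlastR-5xUAS-mCherry-GMRWhite is a synthetic-biology transgenesis vector for Drosophila, built on the pColE1_AlphaOmega backbone and serving as a drug-selectable GAL4/UAS response construct. In E. coli it is maintained at high copy from a ColE1/pUC-type origin and selected with spectinomycin through the aadA gene. An f1 origin and short remnants of an integron promoter, a gentamicin resistance gene and the pBR322 bom region are also annotated. The full sequence record is about 8.1 kb, consistent with the roughly 3 kb backbone and 5 kb insert listed.

The payload comprises three fly-directed units plus an integration site. Five tandem GAL4-binding UAS repeats lie upstream of an mCherry coding sequence with an adjacent SV40 polyadenylation signal, so red fluorescence reports GAL4 activity in whichever tissues a driver line expresses it. No basal promoter between the UAS repeats and mCherry is annotated. A Drosophila hsp70 promoter drives bsr, the blasticidin S deaminase, followed by an HSV TK poly(A) signal, which allows transgenic animals to be selected by blasticidin resistance. The white coding sequence with a second SV40 poly(A) provides a visible eye-colour marker. The name and purpose indicate it is under GMR control, although no GMR element appears in the feature table. A φC31 attB site permits integrase-mediated insertion into attP docking sites in the fly genome.

An EM7 promoter and a lacZα fragment, together with SP6 and T7 promoters flanking a pUC-type polylinker, correspond to the GoldenBraid 2.0 Alpha-level entry point described in the record. Custom assemblies cloned there displace lacZα and are identified by blue-white colony screening. The vector belongs to a toolkit for multiplexed drug-based selection and counterselection in Drosophila.
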