Features (pLannotate 1.2.2; 20 found; start..end, strand, type, name):
     41..133     +  protein_bind   5X UAS: five tandem copies of the "ScaI site" 17-mer CGGAGTACTGTCCTCCG, an upstream activating sequence (UAS) that efficiently binds yeast Gal4 (Webster et al., 1988; Pfeiffer et al., 2010) GAL4
    296..1003    +  CDS            mCherry: mCherry is a basic (constitutively fluorescent) red fluorescent protein published in 2004, derived from Discosoma sp.. It is reported to be a very rapidly-maturing monomer with low acid sensitivity.
   1011..1145    -  polyA_signal   SV40 poly(A) signal: SV40 polyadenylation signal
   1314..1902    -  rep_origin     ori: high-copy-number ColE1/pMB1/pBR322/pUC origin of replication
   2108..2131    +  promoter       Pc promoter (fragment): intI1 (promoter lies within the coding sequence); class 1 integron promoter
   2307..2363    +  CDS            GmR (fragment): gentamycin acetyltransferase; aacC1; confers resistance to gentamycin
   2370..3158    +  CDS            aadA: S3AD_ECOLX - Experimental evidence at protein level: Swiss-Prot protein existence level 1. Mediates bacterial resistance to the antibiotics streptomycin and spectinomycin. From Escherichia coli.
   3216..3671    +  rep_origin     f1 ori (sequence partly withheld): f1 bacteriophage origin of replication; arrow indicates direction of (+) strand synthesis
   3695..3742    +  promoter       EM7 promoter: synthetic bacterial promoter&nbsp
   3796..3814    +  promoter       SP6 promoter: promoter for bacteriophage SP6 RNA polymerase
   3821..3877    -  misc_feature   MCS: pUC18/19 multiple cloning site
   3880..3898    -  promoter       T7 promoter: promoter for bacteriophage T7 RNA polymerase
   3901..4058    +  CDS            lacZα (fragment): LacZα fragment of β-galactosidase; lacZ fragment
   4064..4154    -  misc_feature   bom (fragment): basis of mobility region from pBR322
   4206..4275    +  protein_bind   attB: attB site for the φC31 integrase (Groth et al., 2000) phage φC31 integrase
   4303..4751    +  promoter       hsp70 promoter: Drosophila melanogaster hsp70Bb promoter
   4844..5263    +  CDS            bsr: BSR_BACCE - Experimental evidence at protein level: Swiss-Prot protein existence level 1. Catalyzes the deamination of the cytosine moiety of the antibiotics blasticidin S, cytomycin and acetylblasticidin S. From Bacillus cereus.
   5271..5318    +  polyA_signal   HSV TK poly(A) signal: herpes simplex virus thymidine kinase polyadenylation signal (Cole and Stacy, 1985)
   5723..7783    +  CDS            w: WHITE_DROME - Experimental evidence at transcript level: Swiss-Prot protein existence level 2. Part of a membrane-spanning permease system necessary for the transport of pigment precursors into pigment cells responsible for eye color. White dimerize with brown for the transport of guanine. Scarlet and white complex transports a metabolic intermediate (such as 3- hydroxy kynurenine) from the cytoplasm into the pigment granules. From Drosophila melanogaster (Fruit fly).
   7791..7925    -  polyA_signal   SV40 poly(A) signal: SV40 polyadenylation signal
>Addgene plasmid #165908 | pBlastR-5xUAS-mCherry-GMRWhite | addgene full sequence | sequence record 331714 | Addgene NGS Result
GCTTAAGACCGTGGAGAACAAGGAGAACCGCTGTCAGGAGCGGAGTACTGTCCTCCGAGCGGAGTACTGT
CCTCCGAGCGGAGTACTGTCCTCCGAGCGGAGTACTGTCCTCCGAGCGGAGTACTGTCCTCCGTCCCGAG
CTCGCCCGGGGATCGAGCGCAGCGGTATAAAAGGGCGCGGGGTGGCTGAGAGCATCAGTTGTGAATGAAT
GTTCGAGCCGAGCAGACGTGCCGCTGCCTTCGTTAATATCCTTTGAATAAGCCAACTTTGAATCACAAGA
CGCATACCAAACCAAATGGTGTCCAAGGGAGAAGAGGATAACATGGCCATCATCAAGGAGTTCATGCGCT
TCAAGGTCCACATGGAGGGCAGCGTGAATGGCCACGAGTTCGAGATCGAGGGCGAAGGCGAGGGACGTCC
CTACGAAGGCACCCAGACCGCCAAACTGAAGGTGACCAAGGGAGGCCCGTTGCCCTTTGCCTGGGACATC
TTGAGCCCCCAGTTCATGTACGGCTCCAAGGCCTACGTGAAGCACCCGGCCGACATTCCCGACTACCTGA
AGCTGAGCTTCCCCGAAGGCTTCAAGTGGGAGCGCGTGATGAACTTCGAGGACGGCGGAGTGGTGACCGT
GACCCAGGACTCCAGCTTGCAGGACGGCGAGTTCATCTACAAGGTCAAGCTGCGCGGCACGAACTTTCCC
TCCGATGGCCCGGTGATGCAGAAGAAGACCATGGGCTGGGAGGCTTCCAGCGAGCGCATGTATCCCGAGG
ACGGCGCTCTGAAGGGCGAGATCAAGCAGCGCCTGAAGCTGAAGGATGGAGGCCACTACGACGCCGAGGT
GAAGACCACCTACAAGGCCAAGAAGCCCGTGCAATTGCCCGGCGCCTACAACGTGAACATCAAGCTGGAC
ATCACCAGCCACAACGAGGACTACACCATCGTGGAGCAGTACGAGCGTGCCGAAGGACGTCATAGCACGG
GCGGCATGGATGAGCTGTACAAGTAAGCTTGATCCAGACATGATAAGATACATTGATGAGTTTGGACAAA
CCACAACTAGAATGCAGTGAAAAAAATGCTTTATTTGTGAAATTTGTGATGCTATTGCTTTATTTGTAAC
CATTATAAGCTGCAATAAACAAGTTAACAACAACAATTGCATTCATTTTATGTTTCAGGTTCAGGGGGAG
GTGTGGGAGGTTTTTTCGCTTGACACGGTTATCCACAGAATCAGGGGATAACGCAGGAAAGAACATGTGA
GCAAAAGGCCAGCAAAAGGCCAGGAACCGTAAAAAGGCCGCGTTGCTGGCGTTTTTCCATAGGCTCCGCC
CCCCTGACGAGCATCACAAAAATCGACGCTCAAGTCAGAGGTGGCGAAACCCGACAGGACTATAAAGATA
CCAGGCGTTTCCCCCTGGAAGCTCCCTCGTGCGCTCTCCTGTTCCGACCCTGCCGCTTACCGGATACCTG
TCCGCCTTTCTCCCTTCGGGAAGCGTGGCGCTTTCTCATAGCTCACGCTGTAGGTATCTCAGTTCGGTGT
AGGTCGTTCGCTCCAAGCTGGGCTGTGTGCACGAACCCCCCGTTCAGCCCGACCGCTGCGCCTTATCCGG
TAACTATCGTCTTGAGTCCAACCCGGTAAGACACGACTTATCGCCACTGGCAGCAGCCACTGGTAACAGG
ATTAGCAGAGCGAGGTATGTAGGCGGTGCTACAGAGTTCTTGAAGTGGTGGCCTAACTACGGCTACACTA
GAAGAACAGTATTTGGTATCTGCGCTCTGCTGAAGCCAGTTACCTTCGGAAAAAGAGTTGGTAGCTCTTG
ATCCGGCAAACAAACCACCGCTGGTAGCGGTGGTTTTTTTGTTTGCAAGCAGCAGATTACGCGCAGAAAA
AAAGGATCTCAAGAAGATCCTTTGATCTTTTCTACGGGGTCTGACGCTCAGTGGAACGAAAACTCACGTT
AAGGGATTTTGGTCATGAGATTATCAAAAAGGATCTTCACCTAGATCCTTTTGTGACCAGCCAGGACAGA
AATGCCTCGACTTCGCTGCTACCCAAGGTTGCCGGGTGACGCACACCGTGGAAACGGATGAAGGCACGAA
CCCAGTGGACATAAGCCTGTTCGGTTCGTAAGCTGTAATGCAAGTAGCGTATGCGCTCACGCAACTGGTC
CAGAACCTTGACCGAACGCAGCGGTGGTAACGGCGCAGTGGCGGTTTTCATGGCTTGTTATGACTGTTTT
TTTGGGGTACAGTCTATGCCTCGGGCATCCAAGCAGCAAGCGCGTTACGCCGTGGGTCGATGTTTGATGT
TATGGAGCAGCAACGATGTTACGCAGCAGGGCAGTCGCCCTAAAACAAAGTTAAACATTATGAGGGAAGC
GGTGATCGCCGAAGTATCGACTCAACTATCAGAGGTAGTTGGCGTCATCGAGCGCCATCTCGAACCGACG
TTGCTGGCCGTACATTTGTACGGCTCCGCAGTGGATGGCGGCCTGAAGCCACACAGTGATATTGATTTGC
TGGTTACGGTGACCGTAAGGCTTGATGAAACAACGCGGCGAGCTTTGATCAACGACCTTTTGGAAACTTC
GGCTTCCCCTGGAGAGAGCGAGATTCTCCGCGCTGTAGAAGTCACCATTGTTGTGCACGACGACATCATT
CCGTGGCGTTATCCAGCTAAGCGCGAACTGCAATTTGGAGAATGGCAGCGCAATGACATTCTTGCAGGTA
TCTTCGAGCCAGCCACGATCGACATTGATCTGGCTATCTTGCTGACAAAAGCAAGAGAACATAGCGTTGC
CTTGGTAGGTCCAGCGGCGGAGGAACTCTTTGATCCGGTTCCTGAACAGGATCTATTTGAGGCGCTAAAT
GAAACCTTAACGCTATGGAACTCGCCGCCCGACTGGGCTGGCGATGAGCGAAATGTAGTGCTTACGTTGT
CCCGCATTTGGTACAGCGCAGTAACCGGCAAAATCGCGCCGAAGGATGTAGCTGCCGACTGGGCAATGGA
GCGCCTGCCGGCCCAGTATCAGCCCGTCATACTTGAAGCTAGACAGGCTTATCTTGGACAAGAAGAAGAT
CGTTTGGCCTCGCGCGCAGATCAGTTGGAAGAATTTGTCCACTACGTGAAAGGCGAGATCACCAAGGTAG
TCGGCAAATAATCACTAGACCAATGTTACACATATATACTTTAGATTGATTTAAAACTTCATGT
[125 nt withheld, positions 3215-3339]
C
[91 nt withheld, positions 3341-3431]
AGGGTGATGGTTCACGTAGTGGGCCAGCGCCCTGATAGACGGTTTTTCGCCCTTTGACGTTGGAGTCCAC
GTTCTTT
[37 nt withheld, positions 3509-3545]
ACCCTATCTCGGTCTATTCTTTTGATTTATAAGGGATTTTGCCGATTTCGGCCTATTGGTTAAAAAATGA
GCTGATTTAACAAAAATTTAACGCGAATTTTAACAAAATATTAACGCTTACAATTTTAACGGATCAGCGA
GAGACCCCTGTTGACAATTAATCATCGGCATAGTATATCGGCATAGTATAATACGACAAGGTGAGGAACT
AAACCCAGGAGGCAGATCATGACCATGATTACGCCAAGCTATTTAGGTGACACTATAGAATACTCAAGCT
TGCATGCCTGCAGGTCGACTCTAGAGGATCCCCGGGTACCGAGCTCGAATTCGCCCTATAGTGAGTCGTA
TTACAATTCACTGGCCGTCGTTTTACAACGTCGTGACTGGGAAAACCCTGGCGTTACCCAACTTAATCGC
CTTGCAGCACATCCCCCTTTCGCCAGCTGGCGTAATAGCGAAGAGGCCCGCACCGATCGCCCTTCCCAAC
AGTTGCGCAGCCTGAATGGCGAATGACGCCTGATGCGGTATTTTCTCCTTACGCATCTGTGCGGTATTTC
ACACCGCATATGGTGCACTCTCAGTACAATCTGCTCTGATGCCGCATAGGGTCTCTCTCCGGATCCCAGG
GAGGAATTGGTCGACGATGTAGGTCACTGTCTCGAAGCCGCGGTGCGGGTGCCAGGGCGTGCCCTTGGGC
TCCCCGGGCGCGTACTCCACCTCACCCATCTGGTCCATCATGATGCGCTGTCAGGAGCTAGAATCCCAAA
ACAAACTGGTTATTGTGGTAGGTCATTTGTTTGGCAGAAAGAAAACTCGAGAAATTTCTCTGGCCGTTAT
TCGTTATTCTCTCTTTTCTTTTTGGGTCGCTCCCTCTCTGCACTAATGCTCTCTCACTCTGTCACACAGT
AAACGGCATACTGCTCTCGTTGGTTCGAGAGAGCGCGCCTCGAATGTTCGCGAAAAGAGCGCCGGAGTAT
AAATAGAGGCGCTTCGTCTACGGAGCGACAATTCAATTCAAACAAGCAAAGTGAACACGTCGCTAAGCGA
AAGCTAAGCAAATAAACAAGCGCAGCTGAACAAGCTAAACAATCTGCAGTAAAGTGCAAGTTAAAGTGAA
TCAATTAAAAGTAACCAGCAACCAAGTAAATCAACTGCAACTACTGAAATCTGCCAAGAAGTAATTATTG
AATACAAGAAGAGAACACTCAATACTCGAATCCATGTGGGAGTTTATTCTTGACACAGATATTTATGATA
TAATAACTGAGTAAGCTTAACATAAGGAGGAAAACAAAATGAAAACCTTCAACATCAGCCAGCAGGACCT
GGAACTGGTGGAGGTGGCTACCGAGAAGATTACGATGCTCTACGAGGATAACAAGCACCACGTGGGAGCT
GCCATTCGCACCAAGACGGGCGAGATTATCAGTGCCGTGCACATTGAGGCCTACATCGGACGCGTGACCG
TGTGTGCCGAGGCCATTGCCATTGGCAGTGCCGTGAGCAACGGCCAGAAGGATTTTGATACCATTGTGGC
CGTGCGTCACCCATACTCCGATGAGGTGGACCGTAGCATCCGTGTCGTGTCCCCGTGTGGAATGTGCCGT
GAGCTGATTAGCGATTACGCCCCCGATTGCTTCGTGCTGATTGAGATGAACGGCAAGCTGGTCAAGACCA
CCATTGAGGAACTGATTCCCCTGAAGTATACCCGTAACTAAGCTTGGCAATAAAAAGACAGAATAAAACG
CACGGGTGTTGGGTCGTTTGTTCCGCTGTCAGGAGCGTACGACTAGCACCTGACTGTCGAGCCCAGTGGA
AACCCTTGAAATGCCTTTAAGTCGAGCCCAGTGGAAACCCTTGAAATGCCTTTAAGTCGAGCCCAGTGGA
AACCCTTGAAATGCCTTTAAGTCGAGCCCAGTGGAAACCCTTGAAATGCCTTTAAGTCGAGCCCAGTGGA
AACCCTTGAAATGCCTTTAAGTCGAGTAGCAGTCGAGGTAGGTACGTCATGCCCCTCCCGAGCTCGCCCG
GGGATCGAGCGCAGCGGTATAAAAGGGCGCGGGGTGGCTGAGAGCATCAGTTGTGAATGAATGTTCGAGC
CGAGCAGACGTGCCGCTGCCTTCGTTAATATCCTTTGAATAAGCCAACTTTGAATCACAAGACGCATACC
AAACCAAATGGGACAGGAGGACCAGGAGCTGCTGATCCGCGGAGGCTCCAAGCACCCAAGCGCCGAGCAC
CTGAACAACGGCGATAGCGGAGCCGCCAGCCAGTCGTGCATCAATCAGGGATTTGGCCAGGCCAAGAATT
ACGGAACCCTGCTGCCCCCCAGCCCCCCAGAGGATAGCGGAAGCGGATCCGGACAGCTGGCCGAGAATCT
GACGTACGCCTGGCATAACATGGATATCTTCGGCGCCGTGAACCAGCCAGGCAGTGGCTGGCGTCAGCTG
GTGAACCGCACCCGCGGACTGTTCTGCAATGAGCGCCATATCCCAGCCCCACGCAAGCACCTGCTGAAGA
ATGTGTGCGGAGTGGCCTACCCCGGCGAGCTGCTGGCCGTGATGGGAAGTAGTGGCGCCGGAAAGACCAC
GCTGCTGAACGCCCTGGCCTTCCGCAGCCCCCAGGGCATTCAGGTGTCCCCAAGCGGCATGCGCCTGCTG
AACGGCCAGCCCGTGGATGCCAAGGAGATGCAGGCCCGCTGCGCCTACGTGCAGCAGGACGATCTGTTCA
TCGGCAGCCTGACAGCCCGCGAGCATCTGATCTTTCAGGCCATGGTCCGCATGCCCCGCCACCTGACATA
CCGTCAGCGCGTGGCCCGCGTGGACCAGGTCATCCAGGAGCTGAGCCTGAGCAAGTGCCAGCACACCATT
ATTGGCGTGCCAGGCCGCGTGAAGGGCCTGAGTGGCGGAGAGCGCAAGCGCCTGGCCTTTGCCAGCGAGG
CCCTGACCGATCCCCCCCTGCTGATTTGCGACGAGCCGACCAGCGGCCTGGATAGCTTCACCGCCCACTC
CGTGGTGCAGGTGCTGAAGAAGCTGAGCCAGAAGGGAAAGACGGTCATTCTGACGATCCACCAGCCCAGC
TCGGAGCTGTTCGAGCTGTTTGATAAGATTCTGCTGATGGCCGAGGGACGCGTGGCCTTCCTGGGAACCC
CAAGCGAGGCCGTGGATTTCTTCAGCTATGTGGGCGCCCAGTGCCCCACGAATTACAACCCCGCCGACTT
CTATGTGCAAGTGCTGGCCGTGGTGCCAGGACGCGAGATTGAGAGCCGCGATCGCATTGCCAAGATCTGC
GATAACTTCGCCATCTCCAAGGTGGCCCGCGACATGGAGCAGCTGCTGGCCACGAAGAACCTGGAGAAGC
CCCTGGAGCAGCCCGAGAACGGCTATACGTATAAGGCTACCTGGTTTATGCAGTTTCGCGCCGTGCTGTG
GCGCAGCTGGCTGAGTGTGCTGAAGGAGCCCCTGCTGGTCAAGGTCCGCCTGATCCAGACCACGATGGTG
GCCATTCTGATCGGCCTGATCTTCCTGGGACAGCAGCTGACGCAGGTCGGAGTGATGAACATCAATGGAG
CCATTTTTCTGTTTCTGACGAACATGACGTTCCAGAACGTGTTCGCCACCATCAACGTGTTCACCAGCGA
GCTGCCCGTGTTCATGCGCGAGGCCCGCAGCCGCCTGTACCGCTGCGATACCTACTTCCTGGGAAAGACC
ATTGCCGAGCTGCCGCTGTTCCTGACCGTGCCCCTGGTGTTTACCGCCATTGCCTACCCCATGATTGGCC
TGCGTGCCGGAGTGCTGCATTTCTTTAATTGCCTGGCCCTGGTGACCCTGGTGGCCAACGTGTCGACCAG
CTTCGGCTACCTGATCAGCTGCGCCTCCAGCAGCACCAGCATGGCCCTGAGCGTGGGACCCCCCGTGATT
ATCCCCTTCCTGCTGTTCGGCGGATTCTTTCTGAACTCCGGCAGCGTGCCCGTGTACCTGAAGTGGCTGA
GCTACCTGAGCTGGTTTCGCTACGCCAATGAGGGCCTGCTGATCAATCAGTGGGCCGATGTGGAGCCCGG
CGAGATCTCCTGCACCAGCAGCAACACGACCTGCCCCAGCAGCGGAAAGGTCATCCTGGAGACACTGAAT
TTCAGTGCCGCCGACCTGCCACTGGATTATGTGGGCCTGGCCATCCTGATTGTGTCCTTCCGCGTGCTGG
CCTATCTGGCTCTGCGCCTGCGCGCTCGTCGCAAGGAGTGAGCTTGATCCAGACATGATAAGATACATTG
ATGAGTTTGGACAAACCACAACTAGAATGCAGTGAAAAAAATGCTTTATTTGTGAAATTTGTGATGCTAT
TGCTTTATTTGTAACCATTATAAGCTGCAATAAACAAGTTAACAACAACAATTGCATTCATTTTATGTTT
CAGGTTCAGGGGGAGGTGTGGGAGGTTTTTTCAGTATGGCAAGCGCTCGACGAATTAACAAGCTTCGCTC
TATCTCGCTCTCTATCTCTCTCGATCGCTCGTGCTAA
